Addgene plasmid #125447: Lenti-(BB)-hPGK-KRAB-dCas9-P2A-BlastR rs7732130-guide4
Purpose: CRISPR-mediated repression of human islet enhancer containing T2D-associated variant rs7732130 (ZBED3 GWAS locus)
Depositing lab: Jorge Ferrer. Depositing organization: Imperial College London. Publication: Human pancreatic islet three-dimensional chromatin architecture provides insights into the genetics of type 2 diabetes. Miguel-Escalada I, Bonas-Guarch S, Cebola I, Ponsa-Cobas J, Mendieta-Esteban J, Atla G, Javierre BM, Rolando DMY, Farabella I, Morgan CC, Garcia-Hurtado J, Beucher A, Moran I, Pasquali L, Ramos-Rodriguez M, Appel EVR, Linneberg A, Gjesing AP, Witte DR, Pedersen O, Grarup N, Ravassard P, Torrents D, Mercader JM, Piemonti L, Berney T, de Koning EJP, Kerr-Conte J, Pattou F, Fedko IO, Groop L, Prokopenko I, Hansen T, Marti-Renom MA, Fraser P, Ferrer J. Nat Genet. 2019 Jun 28. pii: 10.1038/s41588-019-0457-0. doi: 10.1038/s41588-019-0457-0. PubMed 31253982.
Backbone
  Vector backbone: Lenti-(BB)-hPGK-KRAB-dCas9-P2A-BlastR
  Backbone manufacturer: Jorge Ferrer (Addgene #118155)
  Vector type: Mammalian Expression, Lentiviral, CRISPR
  Selectable markers: Blasticidin
Growth in bacteria
  Bacterial resistance: Ampicillin, 100 μg/mL
  Growth temperature: 37°C
  Growth strain: Stbl3
  Copy number: High Copy
Gene/Insert
  Gene/Insert name: KRAB-dCas9-2A-BlastR
  gRNA/shRNA sequence: CGAAACAGAGCATTCTCTGC
  Species: H. sapiens (human)
  Promoter: hPGK and U6
  Tag / fusion protein: HA (C terminal on backbone)
  Cloning method: Restriction Enzyme; 5′ cloning site Unknown (destroyed during cloning); 3′ cloning site Unknown (destroyed during cloning)
  Sequencing primers: 5′ GATCCGCCACCATGGATGC
Terms and licenses: Academic/Nonprofit Terms; Industry Terms: Not Available to Industry
How to cite: Lenti-(BB)-hPGK-KRAB-dCas9-P2A-BlastR rs7732130-guide4 was a gift from Jorge Ferrer (Addgene plasmid # 125447 ; http://n2t.net/addgene:125447 ; RRID:Addgene_125447)
