[The description below was written by a language model from this plasmid's Addgene catalogue record and pLannotate feature annotations shown in this document.]
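Description:
Lenti-(BB)-hPGK-KRAB-dCas9-P2A-BlastR rs7732130-guide4 is an all-in-one, third-generation-style, self-inactivating HIV-1 lentiviral CRISPR interference vector of about 13.4 kb. It derives from the empty Lenti-(BB)-hPGK-KRAB-dCas9-P2A-BlastR backbone by insertion of a single guide sequence. In bacteria it replicates from a high-copy ColE1/pUC-type origin under ampicillin selection, and it also carries an f1 origin. The recombination-deficient Stbl3 strain is listed for growth, a usual choice for LTR-containing plasmids. Outside the viral genome, the backbone retains an SV40/EM7-driven bleomycin/Zeocin resistance cassette. The catalogue entry lists only blasticidin as the mammalian selectable marker.

Viral genomic RNA is produced from a CMV enhancer/promoter fused to a truncated 5' LTR. It contains the Ψ packaging signal, a gag fragment, the RRE and the cPPT/CTS, and it ends in a ΔU3 3' LTR followed by a bGH polyadenylation signal. Within this unit, a human U6 Pol III promoter expresses the guide joined to the S. pyogenes gRNA scaffold; the circular map numbering splits this cassette across the origin. Downstream, the human PGK promoter drives the ZNF10 KRAB repression domain fused to Cas9. The automated annotation labels this as the nuclease, but the record identifies it as catalytically dead dCas9 with a C-terminal HA tag. A P2A peptide links it to blasticidin S deaminase, so transduced cells can be selected, and a WPRE enhances transcript expression.

The guide directs KRAB-dCas9 to a human pancreatic islet enhancer containing the type 2 diabetes-associated variant rs7732130 at the ZBED3 GWAS locus. The construct is used to silence that enhancer epigenetically and test its effect on candidate target genes.
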