Features (pLannotate 1.2.2; 34 found; start..end, strand, type, name):
      1..76      +  misc_RNA       gRNA scaffold: guide RNA scaffold for the Streptococcus pyogenes CRISPR/Cas9 system
    107..617     +  promoter       hPGK promoter: human phosphoglycerate kinase 1 promoter
    666..851     +  CDS            KRAB: Krüppel-associated box (KRAB) transcriptional repression domain from the human zinc finger protein ZNF10 (Margolin et al., 1994)
    873..4976    +  CDS            Cas9: Cas9 (Csn1) endonuclease from the Streptococcus pyogenes Type II CRISPR/Cas system generates RNA-guided double strand breaks in DNA
   5175..5573    +  CDS            BSD: blasticidin S deaminase; Aspergillus terreus BSD; confers resistance to blasticidin
   5574..5595    +  misc_feature   MCS (fragment): pBluescript multiple cloning site
   5598..6186    +  misc_feature   WPRE: woodchuck hepatitis virus posttranscriptional regulatory element
   6237..6256    +  misc_feature   cPPT/CTS (fragment): central polypurine tract and central termination sequence of HIV-1
   6258..6491    +  LTR            3' LTR (ΔU3): self-inactivating 3' long terminal repeat (LTR) from HIV-1
   6523..6747    +  polyA_signal   bGH poly(A) signal: bovine growth hormone polyadenylation signal
   6751..6772    +  promoter       SV40 promoter (fragment): SV40 enhancer and early promoter
   6793..7221    +  rep_origin     f1 ori (sequence partly withheld): f1 bacteriophage origin of replication; arrow indicates direction of (+) strand synthesis
   7235..7564    +  promoter       SV40 promoter: SV40 enhancer and early promoter
   7612..7659    +  promoter       EM7 promoter: synthetic bacterial promoter&nbsp
   7678..8052    +  CDS            BleoR: antibiotic-binding protein; Sh ble from Streptoalloteichus hindustanus; confers resistance to bleomycin, phleomycin, and Zeocin™
   8062..8187    +  CDS            ble (fragment): BLE_KLEPN - Experimental evidence at protein level: Swiss-Prot protein existence level 1. Binding protein with a strong affinity to the bleomycin family of antibiotics. Binds to CL990; an antimitotic-antibiotic compound. From Klebsiella pneumoniae.
   8182..8303    +  polyA_signal   SV40 poly(A) signal: SV40 polyadenylation signal
   8374..8396    -  protein_bind   lac operator (fragment): The lac repressor binds to the lac operator to inhibit transcription in E. coli. This inhibition can be relieved by adding lactose or isopropyl-β-D-thiogalactopyranoside (IPTG). lac repressor encoded by lacI
   8400..8430    -  promoter       lac promoter: promoter for the E. coli lac operon
   8445..8466    -  protein_bind   CAP binding site: CAP binding activates transcription in the presence of cAMP. E. coli catabolite activator protein
   8479..8571    -  CDS            lacI (fragment): lac repressor; lacI; The lac repressor binds to the lac operator to inhibit transcription in E. coli. This inhibition can be relieved by adding lactose or isopropyl-β-D-thiogalactopyranoside (IPTG).
   8754..9342    -  rep_origin     ori: high-copy-number ColE1/pMB1/pBR322/pUC origin of replication
   9513..10373   -  CDS            AmpR: β-lactamase; bla; confers resistance to ampicillin, carbenicillin, and related antibiotics
  10374..10478   -  promoter       AmpR promoter: bla
  10537..10589   -  misc_feature   bom (fragment): basis of mobility region from pBR322
  10744..11123   +  enhancer       CMV enhancer: human cytomegalovirus immediate early enhancer
  11124..11323   +  promoter       CMV promoter: human cytomegalovirus (CMV) immediate early promoter
  11341..11521   +  LTR            5' LTR (truncated): truncated 5' long terminal repeat (LTR) from HIV-1
  11568..11693   +  misc_feature   HIV-1 Ψ: packaging signal of human immunodeficiency virus type 1
  11677..12040   +  CDS            HIV-1 gag (fragment): gag protein from human immunodeficiency virus 1; gag
  12186..12419   +  misc_feature   RRE: The Rev response element (RRE) of HIV-1 allows for Rev-dependent mRNA export from the nucleus to the cytoplasm.
  12796..12896   +  CDS            Rev (fragment): human immunodeficiency virus 1 (HIV-1) Rev protein; rev; enhances nuclear export of unspliced and incompletely spliced viral mRNAs
  12946..13063   +  misc_feature   cPPT/CTS: central polypurine tract and central termination sequence of HIV-1
  13114..13354   +  promoter       U6 promoter: RNA polymerase III promoter for human U6 snRNA
>Addgene plasmid #125447 | Lenti-(BB)-hPGK-KRAB-dCas9-P2A-BlastR rs7732130-guide4 | addgene full sequence | sequence record 251363 | Addgene NGS Result
GTTTTAGAGCTAGAAATAGCAAGTTAAAATAAGGCTAGTCCGTTATCAACTTGAAAAAGTGGCACCGAGT
CGGTGCTTTTTTGAATTCGCTAGCTAGGTCTTGAAAGGGGTTGGGGTTGCGCCTTTTCCAAGGCAGCCCT
GGGTTTGCGCAGGGACGCGGCTGCTCTGGGCGTGGTTCCGGGAAACGCAGCGGCGCCGACCCTGGGTCTC
GCACATTCTTCACGTCCGTTCGCAGCGTCACCCGGATCTTCGCCGCTACCCTTGTGGGCCCCCCGGCGAC
GCTTCCTGCTCCGCCCCTAAGTCGGGAAGGTTCCTTGCGGTTCGCGGCGTGCCGGACGTGACAAACGGAA
GCCGCACGTCTCACTAGTACCCTCGCAGACGGACAGCGCCAGGGAGCAATGGCAGCGCGCCGACCGCGAT
GGGCTGTGGCCAATAGCGGCTGCTCAGCAGGGCGCGCCGAGAGCAGCGGCCGGGAAGGGGCGGTGCGGGA
GGCGGGGTGTGGGGCGGTAGTGTGGGCCCTGTTCCTGCCCGCGCGGTGTTCCGCATTCTGCAAGCCTCCG
GAGCGCACGTCGGCAGTCGGCTCCCTCGTTGACCGAATCACCGACCTCTCTCCCCAGGACCGGTGATCCG
CCACCATGGATGCTAAGTCACTAACTGCCTGGTCCCGGACACTGGTGACCTTCAAGGATGTATTTGTGGA
CTTCACCAGGGAGGAGTGGAAGCTGCTGGACACTGCTCAGCAGATCGTGTACAGAAATGTGATGCTGGAG
AACTATAAGAACCTGGTTTCCTTGGGTTATCAGCTTACTAAGCCAGATGTGATCCTCCGGTTGGAGAAGG
GAGAAGAGCCCGGCGGTTCCGGCGGAGGGTCGATGGACAAGAAGTACAGCATCGGCCTGGCCATCGGCAC
CAACTCTGTCGGCTGGGCCGTGATCACCGACGAGTACAAGGTGCCCAGCAAGAAATTCAAGGTGCTGGGC
AACACCGACCGGCACAGCATCAAGAAGAACCTGATCGGCGCCCTGCTGTTCGACAGCGGAGAAACAGCCG
AGGCCACCCGGCTGAAGAGAACCGCCAGAAGAAGATACACCAGACGGAAGAACCGGATCTGCTATCTGCA
AGAGATCTTCAGCAACGAGATGGCCAAGGTGGACGACAGCTTCTTCCACAGACTGGAAGAGTCCTTCCTG
GTGGAAGAGGATAAGAAGCACGAGCGGCACCCCATCTTCGGCAACATCGTGGACGAGGTGGCCTACCACG
AGAAGTACCCCACCATCTACCACCTGAGAAAGAAACTGGTGGACAGCACCGACAAGGCCGACCTGCGGCT
GATCTATCTGGCCCTGGCCCACATGATCAAGTTCCGGGGCCACTTCCTGATCGAGGGCGACCTGAACCCC
GACAACAGCGACGTGGACAAGCTGTTCATCCAGCTGGTGCAGACCTACAACCAGCTGTTCGAGGAAAACC
CCATCAACGCCAGCGGCGTGGACGCCAAGGCCATCCTGTCTGCCAGACTGAGCAAGAGCAGACGGCTGGA
AAATCTGATCGCCCAGCTGCCCGGCGAGAAGAAGAATGGCCTGTTCGGCAACCTGATTGCCCTGAGCCTG
GGCCTGACCCCCAACTTCAAGAGCAACTTCGACCTGGCCGAGGATGCCAAACTGCAGCTGAGCAAGGACA
CCTACGACGACGACCTGGACAACCTGCTGGCCCAGATCGGCGACCAGTACGCCGACCTGTTTCTGGCCGC
CAAGAACCTGTCCGACGCCATCCTGCTGAGCGACATCCTGAGAGTGAACACCGAGATCACCAAGGCCCCC
CTGAGCGCCTCTATGATCAAGAGATACGACGAGCACCACCAGGACCTGACCCTGCTGAAAGCTCTCGTGC
GGCAGCAGCTGCCTGAGAAGTACAAAGAGATTTTCTTCGACCAGAGCAAGAACGGCTACGCCGGCTACAT
CGATGGCGGAGCCAGCCAGGAAGAGTTCTACAAGTTCATCAAGCCCATCCTGGAAAAGATGGACGGCACC
GAGGAACTGCTCGTGAAGCTGAACAGAGAGGACCTGCTGCGGAAGCAGCGGACCTTCGACAACGGCAGCA
TCCCCCACCAGATCCACCTGGGAGAGCTGCACGCCATTCTGCGGCGGCAGGAAGATTTTTACCCATTCCT
GAAGGACAACCGGGAAAAGATCGAGAAGATCCTGACCTTCCGCATCCCCTACTACGTGGGCCCTCTGGCC
AGGGGAAACAGCAGATTCGCCTGGATGACCAGAAAGAGCGAGGAAACCATCACCCCCTGGAACTTCGAGG
AAGTGGTGGACAAGGGCGCCAGCGCCCAGAGCTTCATCGAGCGGATGACCAACTTCGATAAGAACCTGCC
CAACGAGAAGGTGCTGCCCAAGCACAGCCTGCTGTACGAGTACTTCACCGTGTACAACGAGCTGACCAAA
GTGAAATACGTGACCGAGGGAATGAGAAAGCCCGCCTTCCTGAGCGGCGAGCAGAAAAAAGCCATCGTGG
ACCTGCTGTTCAAGACCAACCGGAAAGTGACCGTGAAGCAGCTGAAAGAGGACTACTTCAAGAAAATCGA
GTGCTTCGACTCCGTGGAAATCTCCGGCGTGGAAGATCGGTTCAACGCCTCCCTGGGCACATACCACGAT
CTGCTGAAAATTATCAAGGACAAGGACTTCCTGGACAATGAGGAAAACGAGGACATTCTGGAAGATATCG
TGCTGACCCTGACACTGTTTGAGGACAGAGAGATGATCGAGGAACGGCTGAAAACCTATGCCCACCTGTT
CGACGACAAAGTGATGAAGCAGCTGAAGCGGCGGAGATACACCGGCTGGGGCAGGCTGAGCCGGAAGCTG
ATCAACGGCATCCGGGACAAGCAGTCCGGCAAGACAATCCTGGATTTCCTGAAGTCCGACGGCTTCGCCA
ACAGAAACTTCATGCAGCTGATCCACGACGACAGCCTGACCTTTAAAGAGGACATCCAGAAAGCCCAGGT
GTCCGGCCAGGGCGATAGCCTGCACGAGCACATTGCCAATCTGGCCGGCAGCCCCGCCATTAAGAAGGGC
ATCCTGCAGACAGTGAAGGTGGTGGACGAGCTCGTGAAAGTGATGGGCCGGCACAAGCCCGAGAACATCG
TGATCGAAATGGCCAGAGAGAACCAGACCACCCAGAAGGGACAGAAGAACAGCCGCGAGAGAATGAAGCG
GATCGAAGAGGGCATCAAAGAGCTGGGCAGCCAGATCCTGAAAGAACACCCCGTGGAAAACACCCAGCTG
CAGAACGAGAAGCTGTACCTGTACTACCTGCAGAATGGGCGGGATATGTACGTGGACCAGGAACTGGACA
TCAACCGGCTGTCCGACTACGATGTGGACGCTATCGTGCCTCAGAGCTTTCTGAAGGACGACTCCATCGA
TAACAAAGTGCTGACTCGGAGCGACAAGAACCGGGGCAAGAGCGACAACGTGCCCTCCGAAGAGGTCGTG
AAGAAGATGAAGAACTACTGGCGCCAGCTGCTGAATGCCAAGCTGATTACCCAGAGGAAGTTCGACAATC
TGACCAAGGCCGAGAGAGGCGGCCTGAGCGAACTGGATAAGGCCGGCTTCATCAAGAGACAGCTGGTGGA
AACCCGGCAGATCACAAAGCACGTGGCACAGATCCTGGACTCCCGGATGAACACTAAGTACGACGAGAAC
GACAAACTGATCCGGGAAGTGAAAGTGATCACCCTGAAGTCCAAGCTGGTGTCCGATTTCCGGAAGGATT
TCCAGTTTTACAAAGTGCGCGAGATCAACAACTACCACCACGCCCACGACGCCTACCTGAACGCCGTCGT
GGGAACCGCCCTGATCAAAAAGTACCCTAAGCTGGAAAGCGAGTTCGTGTACGGCGACTACAAGGTGTAC
GACGTGCGGAAGATGATCGCCAAGAGCGAGCAGGAAATCGGCAAGGCTACCGCCAAGTACTTCTTCTACA
GCAACATCATGAACTTTTTCAAGACCGAGATTACCCTGGCCAACGGCGAGATCCGGAAGCGGCCTCTGAT
CGAGACAAACGGCGAAACAGGCGAGATCGTGTGGGATAAGGGCCGGGACTTTGCCACCGTGCGGAAAGTG
CTGTCTATGCCCCAAGTGAATATCGTGAAAAAGACCGAGGTGCAGACAGGCGGCTTCAGCAAAGAGTCTA
TCCTGCCCAAGAGGAACAGCGACAAGCTGATCGCCAGAAAGAAGGACTGGGACCCTAAGAAGTACGGCGG
CTTCGACAGCCCCACCGTGGCCTATTCTGTGCTGGTGGTGGCCAAAGTGGAAAAGGGCAAGTCCAAGAAA
CTGAAGAGTGTGAAAGAGCTGCTGGGGATCACCATCATGGAAAGAAGCAGCTTCGAGAAGAATCCCATCG
ACTTTCTGGAAGCCAAGGGCTACAAAGAAGTGAAAAAGGACCTGATCATCAAGCTGCCTAAGTACTCCCT
GTTCGAGCTGGAAAACGGCCGGAAGAGAATGCTGGCCTCTGCCGGCGAACTGCAGAAGGGAAACGAACTG
GCCCTGCCCTCCAAATATGTGAACTTCCTGTACCTGGCCAGCCACTATGAGAAGCTGAAGGGCTCCCCCG
AGGATAATGAGCAGAAACAGCTGTTTGTGGAACAGCACAAACACTACCTGGACGAGATCATCGAGCAGAT
CAGCGAGTTCTCCAAGAGAGTGATCCTGGCCGACGCTAATCTGGACAAGGTGCTGAGCGCCTACAACAAG
CACAGAGACAAGCCTATCAGAGAGCAGGCCGAGAATATCATCCACCTGTTTACCCTGACCAGTCTGGGAG
CCCCTGCCGCCTTCAAGTACTTTGACACCACCATCGACCGGAAGAGGTACACCAGCACCAAAGAGGTGCT
GGACGCCACCCTGATCCACCAGAGCATCACCGGCCTGTACGAGACACGGATCGACCTGTCTCAGCTGGGA
GGCGACGCCTATCCCTATGACGTGCCCGATTATGCCAGCCTGGGCAGCGGCTCCCCCAAGAAAAAACGCA
AGGTGGAAGATCCTAAGAAAAAGCGGAAAGTGGACGGCATTGGTAGTGGGAGCAACGGCAGCAGCGGGGA
TCCGGCCGCAACAAACTTCTCTCTGCTGAAACAAGCCGGAGATGTCGAAGAGAATCCTGGACCGATGGCC
AAGCCTTTGTCTCAAGAAGAATCCACCCTCATTGAAAGAGCAACGGCTACAATCAACAGCATCCCCATCT
CTGAAGACTACAGCGTCGCCAGCGCAGCTCTCTCTAGCGACGGCCGCATCTTCACTGGTGTCAATGTATA
TCATTTTACTGGGGGACCTTGTGCAGAACTCGTGGTGCTGGGCACTGCTGCTGCTGCGGCAGCTGGCAAC
CTGACTTGTATCGTCGCGATCGGAAATGAGAACAGGGGCATCTTGAGCCCCTGCGGACGGTGCCGACAGG
TGCTTCTCGATCTGCATCCTGGGATCAAAGCCATAGTGAAGGACAGTGATGGACAGCCGACGGCAGTTGG
GATTCGTGAATTGCTGCCCTCTGGTTATGTGTGGGAGGGCTAAGAATTCGATATCAAGCTTATCGGTAAT
CAACCTCTGGATTACAAAATTTGTGAAAGATTGACTGGTATTCTTAACTATGTTGCTCCTTTTACGCTAT
GTGGATACGCTGCTTTAATGCCTTTGTATCATGCTATTGCTTCCCGTATGGCTTTCATTTTCTCCTCCTT
GTATAAATCCTGGTTGCTGTCTCTTTATGAGGAGTTGTGGCCCGTTGTCAGGCAACGTGGCGTGGTGTGC
ACTGTGTTTGCTGACGCAACCCCCACTGGTTGGGGCATTGCCACCACCTGTCAGCTCCTTTCCGGGACTT
TCGCTTTCCCCCTCCCTATTGCCACGGCGGAACTCATCGCCGCCTGCCTTGCCCGCTGCTGGACAGGGGC
TCGGCTGTTGGGCACTGACAATTCCGTGGTGTTGTCGGGGAAATCATCGTCCTTTCCTTGGCTGCTCGCC
TGTGTTGCCACCTGGATTCTGCGCGGGACGTCCTTCTGCTACGTCCCTTCGGCCCTCAATCCAGCGGACC
TTCCTTCCCGCGGCCTGCTGCCGGCTCTGCGGCCTCTTCCGCGTCTTCGCCTTCGCCCTCAGACGAGTCG
GATCTCCCTTTGGGCCGCCTCCCCGCGTCGACTTTAAGACCAATGACTTACAAGGCAGCTGTAGATCTTA
GCCACTTTTTAAAAGAAAAGGGGGGACTGGAAGGGCTAATTCACTCCCAACGAAGACAAGATCTGCTTTT
TGCTTGTACTGGGTCTCTCTGGTTAGACCAGATCTGAGCCTGGGAGCTCTCTGGCTAACTAGGGAACCCA
CTGCTTAAGCCTCAATAAAGCTTGCCTTGAGTGCTTCAAGTAGTGTGTGCCCGTCTGTTGTGTGACTCTG
GTAACTAGAGATCCCTCAGACCCTTTTAGTCAGTGTGGAAAATCTCTAGCAGGGCCCGTTTAAACCCGCT
GATCAGCCTCGACTGTGCCTTCTAGTTGCCAGCCATCTGTTGTTTGCCCCTCCCCCGTGCCTTCCTTGAC
CCTGGAAGGTGCCACTCCCACTGTCCTTTCCTAATAAAATGAGGAAATTGCATCGCATTGTCTGAGTAGG
TGTCATTCTATTCTGGGGGGTGGGGTGGGGCAGGACAGCAAGGGGGAGGATTGGGAAGACAATAGCAGGC
ATGCTGGGGATGCGGTGGGCTCTATGGCTTCTGAGGCGGAAAGAACCAGCTGGGGCTCTAGGGGGTATCC
CC
[124 nt withheld, positions 6793-6916]
C
[91 nt withheld, positions 6918-7008]
A
[49 nt withheld, positions 7010-7058]
CCTTTGACGTTGGAGTCCACGTTCTTT
[37 nt withheld, positions 7086-7122]
ACCCTATCTCGGTCTATTCTTTTGATTTATAAGGGATTTTGCCGATTTCGGCCTATTGGTTAAAAAATGA
GCTGATTTAACAAAAATTTAACGCGAATTAATTCTGTGGAATGTGTGTCAGTTAGGGTGTGGAAAGTCCC
CAGGCTCCCCAGCAGGCAGAAGTATGCAAAGCATGCATCTCAATTAGTCAGCAACCAGGTGTGGAAAGTC
CCCAGGCTCCCCAGCAGGCAGAAGTATGCAAAGCATGCATCTCAATTAGTCAGCAACCATAGTCCCGCCC
CTAACTCCGCCCATCCCGCCCCTAACTCCGCCCAGTTCCGCCCATTCTCCGCCCCATGGCTGACTAATTT
TTTTTATTTATGCAGAGGCCGAGGCCGCCTCTGCCTCTGAGCTATTCCAGAAGTAGTGAGGAGGCTTTTT
TGGAGGCCTAGGCTTTTGCAAAAAGCTCCCGGGAGCTTGTATATCCATTTTCGGATCTGATCAGCACGTG
TTGACAATTAATCATCGGCATAGTATATCGGCATAGTATAATACGACAAGGTGAGGAACTAAACCATGGC
CAAGTTGACCAGTGCCGTTCCGGTGCTCACCGCGCGCGACGTCGCCGGAGCGGTCGAGTTCTGGACCGAC
CGGCTCGGGTTCTCCCGGGACTTCGTGGAGGACGACTTCGCCGGTGTGGTCCGGGACGACGTGACCCTGT
TCATCAGCGCGGTCCAGGACCAGGTGGTGCCGGACAACACCCTGGCCTGGGTGTGGGTGCGCGGCCTGGA
CGAGCTGTACGCCGAGTGGTCGGAGGTCGTGTCCACGAACTTCCGGGACGCCTCCGGGCCGGCCATGACC
GAGATCGGCGAGCAGCCGTGGGGGCGGGAGTTCGCCCTGCGCGACCCGGCCGGCAACTGCGTGCACTTCG
TGGCCGAGGAGCAGGACTGACACGTGCTACGAGATTTCGATTCCACCGCCGCCTTCTATGAAAGGTTGGG
CTTCGGAATCGTTTTCCGGGACGCCGGCTGGATGATCCTCCAGCGCGGGGATCTCATGCTGGAGTTCTTC
GCCCACCCCAACTTGTTTATTGCAGCTTATAATGGTTACAAATAAAGCAATAGCATCACAAATTTCACAA
ATAAAGCATTTTTTTCACTGCATTCTAGTTGTGGTTTGTCCAAACTCATCAATGTATCTTATCATGTCTG
TATACCGTCGACCTCTAGCTAGAGCTTGGCGTAATCATGGTCATAGCTGTTTCCTGTGTGAAATTGTTAT
CCGCTCACAATTCCACACAACATACGAGCCGGAAGCATAAAGTGTAAAGCCTGGGGTGCCTAATGAGTGA
GCTAACTCACATTAATTGCGTTGCGCTCACTGCCCGCTTTCCAGTCGGGAAACCTGTCGTGCCAGCTGCA
TTAATGAATCGGCCAACGCGCGGGGAGAGGCGGTTTGCGTATTGGGCGCTCTTCCGCTTCCTCGCTCACT
GACTCGCTGCGCTCGGTCGTTCGGCTGCGGCGAGCGGTATCAGCTCACTCAAAGGCGGTAATACGGTTAT
CCACAGAATCAGGGGATAACGCAGGAAAGAACATGTGAGCAAAAGGCCAGCAAAAGGCCAGGAACCGTAA
AAAGGCCGCGTTGCTGGCGTTTTTCCATAGGCTCCGCCCCCCTGACGAGCATCACAAAAATCGACGCTCA
AGTCAGAGGTGGCGAAACCCGACAGGACTATAAAGATACCAGGCGTTTCCCCCTGGAAGCTCCCTCGTGC
GCTCTCCTGTTCCGACCCTGCCGCTTACCGGATACCTGTCCGCCTTTCTCCCTTCGGGAAGCGTGGCGCT
TTCTCATAGCTCACGCTGTAGGTATCTCAGTTCGGTGTAGGTCGTTCGCTCCAAGCTGGGCTGTGTGCAC
GAACCCCCCGTTCAGCCCGACCGCTGCGCCTTATCCGGTAACTATCGTCTTGAGTCCAACCCGGTAAGAC
ACGACTTATCGCCACTGGCAGCAGCCACTGGTAACAGGATTAGCAGAGCGAGGTATGTAGGCGGTGCTAC
AGAGTTCTTGAAGTGGTGGCCTAACTACGGCTACACTAGAAGAACAGTATTTGGTATCTGCGCTCTGCTG
AAGCCAGTTACCTTCGGAAAAAGAGTTGGTAGCTCTTGATCCGGCAAACAAACCACCGCTGGTAGCGGTG
GTTTTTTTGTTTGCAAGCAGCAGATTACGCGCAGAAAAAAAGGATCTCAAGAAGATCCTTTGATCTTTTC
TACGGGGTCTGACGCTCAGTGGAACGAAAACTCACGTTAAGGGATTTTGGTCATGAGATTATCAAAAAGG
ATCTTCACCTAGATCCTTTTAAATTAAAAATGAAGTTTTAAATCAATCTAAAGTATATATGAGTAAACTT
GGTCTGACAGTTACCAATGCTTAATCAGTGAGGCACCTATCTCAGCGATCTGTCTATTTCGTTCATCCAT
AGTTGCCTGACTCCCCGTCGTGTAGATAACTACGATACGGGAGGGCTTACCATCTGGCCCCAGTGCTGCA
ATGATACCGCGAGACCCACGCTCACCGGCTCCAGATTTATCAGCAATAAACCAGCCAGCCGGAAGGGCCG
AGCGCAGAAGTGGTCCTGCAACTTTATCCGCCTCCATCCAGTCTATTAATTGTTGCCGGGAAGCTAGAGT
AAGTAGTTCGCCAGTTAATAGTTTGCGCAACGTTGTTGCCATTGCTACAGGCATCGTGGTGTCACGCTCG
TCGTTTGGTATGGCTTCATTCAGCTCCGGTTCCCAACGATCAAGGCGAGTTACATGATCCCCCATGTTGT
GCAAAAAAGCGGTTAGCTCCTTCGGTCCTCCGATCGTTGTCAGAAGTAAGTTGGCCGCAGTGTTATCACT
CATGGTTATGGCAGCACTGCATAATTCTCTTACTGTCATGCCATCCGTAAGATGCTTTTCTGTGACTGGT
GAGTACTCAACCAAGTCATTCTGAGAATAGTGTATGCGGCGACCGAGTTGCTCTTGCCCGGCGTCAATAC
GGGATAATACCGCGCCACATAGCAGAACTTTAAAAGTGCTCATCATTGGAAAACGTTCTTCGGGGCGAAA
ACTCTCAAGGATCTTACCGCTGTTGAGATCCAGTTCGATGTAACCCACTCGTGCACCCAACTGATCTTCA
GCATCTTTTACTTTCACCAGCGTTTCTGGGTGAGCAAAAACAGGAAGGCAAAATGCCGCAAAAAAGGGAA
TAAGGGCGACACGGAAATGTTGAATACTCATACTCTTCCTTTTTCAATATTATTGAAGCATTTATCAGGG
TTATTGTCTCATGAGCGGATACATATTTGAATGTATTTAGAAAAATAAACAAATAGGGGTTCCGCGCACA
TTTCCCCGAAAAGTGCCACCTGACGTCGACGGATCGGGAGATCTCCCGATCCCCTATGGTGCACTCTCAG
TACAATCTGCTCTGATGCCGCATAGTTAAGCCAGTATCTGCTCCCTGCTTGTGTGTTGGAGGTCGCTGAG
TAGTGCGCGAGCAAAATTTAAGCTACAACAAGGCAAGGCTTGACCGACAATTGCATGAAGAATCTGCTTA
GGGTTAGGCGTTTTGCGCTGCTTCGCGATGTACGGGCCAGATATACGCGTTGACATTGATTATTGACTAG
TTATTAATAGTAATCAATTACGGGGTCATTAGTTCATAGCCCATATATGGAGTTCCGCGTTACATAACTT
ACGGTAAATGGCCCGCCTGGCTGACCGCCCAACGACCCCCGCCCATTGACGTCAATAATGACGTATGTTC
CCATAGTAACGCCAATAGGGACTTTCCATTGACGTCAATGGGTGGAGTATTTACGGTAAACTGCCCACTT
GGCAGTACATCAAGTGTATCATATGCCAAGTACGCCCCCTATTGACGTCAATGACGGTAAATGGCCCGCC
TGGCATTATGCCCAGTACATGACCTTATGGGACTTTCCTACTTGGCAGTACATCTACGTATTAGTCATCG
CTATTACCATGGTGATGCGGTTTTGGCAGTACATCAATGGGCGTGGATAGCGGTTTGACTCACGGGGATT
TCCAAGTCTCCACCCCATTGACGTCAATGGGAGTTTGTTTTGGCACCAAAATCAACGGGACTTTCCAAAA
TGTCGTAACAACTCCGCCCCATTGACGCAAATGGGCGGTAGGCGTGTACGGTGGGAGGTCTATATAAGCA
GCGCGTTTTGCCTGTACTGGGTCTCTCTGGTTAGACCAGATCTGAGCCTGGGAGCTCTCTGGCTAACTAG
GGAACCCACTGCTTAAGCCTCAATAAAGCTTGCCTTGAGTGCTTCAAGTAGTGTGTGCCCGTCTGTTGTG
TGACTCTGGTAACTAGAGATCCCTCAGACCCTTTTAGTCAGTGTGGAAAATCTCTAGCAGTGGCGCCCGA
ACAGGGACTTGAAAGCGAAAGGGAAACCAGAGGAGCTCTCTCGACGCAGGACTCGGCTTGCTGAAGCGCG
CACGGCAAGAGGCGAGGGGCGGCGACTGGTGAGTACGCCAAAAATTTTGACTAGCGGAGGCTAGAAGGAG
AGAGATGGGTGCGAGAGCGTCAGTATTAAGCGGGGGAGAATTAGATCGCGATGGGAAAAAATTCGGTTAA
GGCCAGGGGGAAAGAAAAAATATAAATTAAAACATATAGTATGGGCAAGCAGGGAGCTAGAACGATTCGC
AGTTAATCCTGGCCTGTTAGAAACATCAGAAGGCTGTAGACAAATACTGGGACAGCTACAACCATCCCTT
CAGACAGGATCAGAAGAACTTAGATCATTATATAATACAGTAGCAACCCTCTATTGTGTGCATCAAAGGA
TAGAGATAAAAGACACCAAGGAAGCTTTAGACAAGATAGAGGAAGAGCAAAACAAAAGTAAGACCACCGC
ACAGCAAGCGGCCGCTGATCTTCAGACCTGGAGGAGGAGATATGAGGGACAATTGGAGAAGTGAATTATA
TAAATATAAAGTAGTAAAAATTGAACCATTAGGAGTAGCACCCACCAAGGCAAAGAGAAGAGTGGTGCAG
AGAGAAAAAAGAGCAGTGGGAATAGGAGCTTTGTTCCTTGGGTTCTTGGGAGCAGCAGGAAGCACTATGG
GCGCAGCGTCAATGACGCTGACGGTACAGGCCAGACAATTATTGTCTGGTATAGTGCAGCAGCAGAACAA
TTTGCTGAGGGCTATTGAGGCGCAACAGCATCTGTTGCAACTCACAGTCTGGGGCATCAAGCAGCTCCAG
GCAAGAATCCTGGCTGTGGAAAGATACCTAAAGGATCAACAGCTCCTGGGGATTTGGGGTTGCTCTGGAA
AACTCATTTGCACCACTGCTGTGCCTTGGAATGCTAGTTGGAGTAATAAATCTCTGGAACAGATTTGGAA
TCACACGACCTGGATGGAGTGGGACAGAGAAATTAACAATTACACAAGCTTAATACACTCCTTAATTGAA
GAATCGCAAAACCAGCAAGAAAAGAATGAACAAGAATTATTGGAATTAGATAAATGGGCAAGTTTGTGGA
ATTGGTTTAACATAACAAATTGGCTGTGGTATATAAAATTATTCATAATGATAGTAGGAGGCTTGGTAGG
TTTAAGAATAGTTTTTGCTGTACTTTCTATAGTGAATAGAGTTAGGCAGGGATATTCACCATTATCGTTT
CAGACCCACCTCCCAACCCCGAGGGGACCCGACAGGCCCGAAGGAATAGAAGAAGAAGGTGGAGAGAGAG
ACAGAGACAGATCCATTCGATTAGTGAACGGATCGGCACTGCGTGCGCCAATTCTGCAGACAAATGGCAG
TATTCATCCACAATTTTAAAAGAAAAGGGGGGATTGGGGGGTACAGTGCAGGGGAAAGAATAGTAGACAT
AATAGCAACAGACATACAAACTAAAGAATTACAAAAACAAATTACAAAAATTCAAAATTTTCGGGTTTAT
TACAGGGACAGCAGAGATCCAGTTTGGTTAATTAAGGTACCGAGGGCCTATTTCCCATGATTCCTTCATA
TTTGCATATACGATACAAGGCTGTTAGAGAGATAATTAGAATTAATTTGACTGTAAACACAAAGATATTA
GTACAAAATACGTGACGTAGAAAGTAATAATTTCTTGGGTAGTTTGCAGTTTTAAAATTATGTTTTAAAA
TGGACTATCATATGCTTACCGTAACTTGAAAGTATTTCGATTTCTTGGCTTTATATATCTTGTGGAAAGG
ACGAAACACCGCGAAACAGAGCATTCTCTGC
