>Addgene plasmid #125447 | Lenti-(BB)-hPGK-KRAB-dCas9-P2A-BlastR rs7732130-guide4 | depositor partial sequence | sequence record 240072 | Guide RNA, gRNA scaffold
NNNNNNNNNNNNTTGNAGTTTTAAATTATGTTTTAAATGGACTATCATATGCTTACCGTAACTTGAAAGT
ATTTCGATTTCTTGGCTTTATATATCTTGTGGAAAGGACGAAACACCGCGAAACAGAGCATTCTCTGCGT
TTTAGAGCTAGAAATAGCAAGTTAAAATAAGGCTAGTCCGTTATCAACTTGAAAAAGTGGCACCGAGTCG
GTGCTTTTTTGAATTCGCTAGCTAGGTCTTGAAAGGGGTTGGGGTTGCGCCTTTTCCAAGGCAGCCCTGG
GTTTGCGCAGGGACGCGGCTGCTCTGGGCGTGGTTCCGGGAAACGCAGCGGCGCCGACCCTGGGTCTCGC
ACATTCTTCACGTCCGTTCGCAGCGTCACCCGGATCTTCGCCGCTACCCTTGTGGGCCCCCCGGCGACGC
TTCCTGCTCCGCCCCTAAGTCGGGAAGGTTCCTTGCGGTTCGCGGCGTGCCGGACGTGACAAACGGAAGC
CGCACGTCTCACTAGTACCCTCGCAGACGGACAGCGCCAGGGAGCAATGGCAGCGCGCCGACCGCGATGG
GCTGTGGCCAATAGCGGCTGCTCAGCAGGGCGCGCCGAGAGCAGCGGCCGGGAAGGGGCGGTGCGGGAGG
CGGGGTGTGGGGCGGTAGTNTGGNNCCTGNNNNTGCACNNNAAGAGGGCCGCATTCTGCAAGACTCCGGA
GCGAAAGNNGGCAGTCGGCTCCCTCGANGAGCGAATNAANGACGTNGCTNNNAAGGANAGGGGATCGGGC
ACCNNGGGATGNNNAGTCAATAAGTNNCTGAGTGNNGGACACTGGTGACCNNNNAGGNNGGTAATGGCAN
NNNTCAGCAGGGANGGANNNCAAGATGTCAGGACACTNNGTCGGCACATCAGGAGACAGAAANNNGATAN
CAGCACAANNNNGACANGGCAGGAATCA
